>Addgene plasmid #148420 | pcDNA3.1-MS2-HA-HsRck_296-472-10xmut_AC | addgene full sequence | sequence record 356642 | Addgene NGS Result
GACATTGATTATTGACTAGTTATTAATAGTAATCAATTACGGGGTCATTAGTTCATAGCCCATATATGGA
GTTCCGCGTTACATAACTTACGGTAAATGGCCCGCCTGGCTGACCGCCCAACGACCCCCGCCCATTGACG
TCAATAATGACGTATGTTCCCATAGTAACGCCAATAGGGACTTTCCATTGACGTCAATGGGTGGAGTATT
TACGGTAAACTGCCCACTTGGCAGTACATCAAGTGTATCATATGCCAAGTACGCCCCCTATTGACGTCAA
TGACGGTAAATGGCCCGCCTGGCATTATGCCCAGTACATGACCTTATGGGACTTTCCTACTTGGCAGTAC
ATCTACGTATTAGTCATCGCTATTACCATGGTGATGCGGTTTTGGCAGTACATCAATGGGCGTGGATAGC
GGTTTGACTCACGGGGATTTCCAAGTCTCCACCCCATTGACGTCAATGGGAGTTTGTTTTGGCACCAAAA
TCAACGGGACTTTCCAAAATGTCGTAACAACTCCGCCCCATTGACGCAAATGGGCGGTAGGCGTGTACGG
TGGGAGGTCTATATAAGCAGAGCTCTCTGGCTAACTAGAGAACCCACTGCTTACTGGCTTATCGAAATTA
ATACGACTCACTATAGGGAGACCCAAGCTTGCCACCATGGCTTCTAACTTTACTCAGTTCGTTCTCGTCG
ACAATGGCGGAACTGGCGACGTGACTGTCGCCCCAAGCAACTTCGCTAACGGGGTCGCTGAATGGATCAG
CTCTAACTCGCGATCACAGGCTTACAAAGTAACCTGTAGCGTTCGTCAGAGCTCTGCGCAGAATCGCAAA
TACACCATCAAAGTCGAGGTGCCTAAAGTGGCAACCCAGACTGTTGGTGGTGAAGAGCTTCCTGTAGCCG
GATGGAGATCTTACTTAAATATGGAACTAACCATTCCAATTTTCGCCACGAATTCCGACTGCGAGCTTAT
TGTTAAGGCAATGCAAGGTCTCCTAAAAGATGGAAACCCGATTCCCTCGGCCATCGCGGCCAACTCCGGC
ATCTACGGAGGTGGAGGTGGATCTGGTGGATCTCCTCCACATATGGCTTACCCATACGATGTTCCAGATT
ACGCTCCTCCAAAGCTTGGATCCGAATTCCCGGGTCGACTCGAGAAGGGAGTAACCCAGTACTACGCATA
TGTAACTGAGCGCGCAAAAGTAGCGTGCCTCAACGCACTTTTCTCCGCACTTGCAATAGCCCAGTCGATC
ATTTTCTGTAACTCCTCTCAGGCAGTTGAATTGCTAGCCGCGGCGATTTCTCAACTGGGTTATTCTTGCT
TCTATATTCATGCTAAAATGAGGCAGGAACATCGAAATCGTGTATTTCATGATTTCCGAAATGGCTTATG
CGCCAATCTTGTTTGCACTGATCTGTTTACCCGAGGTATTGATATACAAGCTGTGAATGTGGTAATAAAC
TTTGATTTCCCAAAGCTGGCAGAGACCTATCTCCATCGTATTGGAAGATCAGGTCGCTTTGGTCATCTTG
GCTTAGCCATCAACTTGATCACATATGATGATCGCTTCAACCTGAAAAGTATTGAGGAGCAGCTGGGAAC
AGAAATTAAACCTATTCCGAGCAACATTGATAAGAGCCTGTATGTGGCAGAATACCACAGCGAGCCTGTA
GAAGATGAGAAACCTTAAGCGGCCGCCTAGAGGGCCCTATTCTATAGTGTCACCTAAATGCTAGAGCTCG
CTGATCAGCCTCGACTGTGCCTTCTAGTTGCCAGCCATCTGTTGTTTGCCCCTCCCCCGTGCCTTCCTTG
ACCCTGGAAGGTGCCACTCCCACTGTCCTTTCCTAATAAAATGAGGAAATTGCATCGCATTGTCTGAGTA
GGTGTCATTCTATTCTGGGGGGTGGGGTGGGGCAGGACAGCAAGGGGGAGGATTGGGAAGACAATAGCAG
GCATGCTGGGGATGCGGTGGGCTCTATGGCTTCTGAGGCGGAAAGAACCAGCTGGGGCTCTAGGGGGTAT
CCCC
[124 nt withheld, positions 2035-2158]
C
[91 nt withheld, positions 2160-2250]
A
[49 nt withheld, positions 2252-2300]
CCTTTGACGTTGGAGTCCACGTTCTTT
[37 nt withheld, positions 2328-2364]
ACCCTATCTCGGTCTATTCTTTTGATTTATAAGGGATTTTGCCGATTTCGGCCTATTGGTTAAAAAATGA
GCTGATTTAACAAAAATTTAACGCGAATTAATTCTGTGGAATGTGTGTCAGTTAGGGTGTGGAAAGTCCC
CAGGCTCCCCAGCAGGCAGAAGTATGCAAAGCATGCATCTCAATTAGTCAGCAACCAGGTGTGGAAAGTC
CCCAGGCTCCCCAGCAGGCAGAAGTATGCAAAGCATGCATCTCAATTAGTCAGCAACCATAGTCCCGCCC
CTAACTCCGCCCATCCCGCCCCTAACTCCGCCCAGTTCCGCCCATTCTCCGCCCCATGGCTGACTAATTT
TTTTTATTTATGCAGAGGCCGAGGCCGCCTCTGCCTCTGAGCTATTCCAGAAGTAGTGAGGAGGCTTTTT
TGGAGGCCTAGGCTTTTGCAAAAAGCTCCCGGGAGCTTGTATATCCATTTTCGGATCTGATCAAGAGACA
GGATGAGGATCGTTTCGCATGATTGAACAAGATGGATTGCACGCAGGTTCTCCGGCCGCTTGGGTGGAGA
GGCTATTCGGCTATGACTGGGCACAACAGACAATCGGCTGCTCTGATGCCGCCGTGTTCCGGCTGTCAGC
GCAGGGGCGCCCGGTTCTTTTTGTCAAGACCGACCTGTCCGGTGCCCTGAATGAACTGCAGGACGAGGCA
GCGCGGCTATCGTGGCTGGCCACGACGGGCGTTCCTTGCGCAGCTGTGCTCGACGTTGTCACTGAAGCGG
GAAGGGACTGGCTGCTATTGGGCGAAGTGCCGGGGCAGGATCTCCTGTCATCTCACCTTGCTCCTGCCGA
GAAAGTATCCATCATGGCTGATGCAATGCGGCGGCTGCATACGCTTGATCCGGCTACCTGCCCATTCGAC
CACCAAGCGAAACATCGCATCGAGCGAGCACGTACTCGGATGGAAGCCGGTCTTGTCGATCAGGATGATC
TGGACGAAGAGCATCAGGGGCTCGCGCCAGCCGAACTGTTCGCCAGGCTCAAGGCGCGCATGCCCGACGG
CGAGGATCTCGTCGTGACCCATGGCGATGCCTGCTTGCCGAATATCATGGTGGAAAATGGCCGCTTTTCT
GGATTCATCGACTGTGGCCGGCTGGGTGTGGCGGACCGCTATCAGGACATAGCGTTGGCTACCCGTGATA
TTGCTGAAGAGCTTGGCGGCGAATGGGCTGACCGCTTCCTCGTGCTTTACGGTATCGCCGCTCCCGATTC
GCAGCGCATCGCCTTCTATCGCCTTCTTGACGAGTTCTTCTGAGCGGGACTCTGGGGTTCGAAATGACCG
ACCAAGCGACGCCCAACCTGCCATCACGAGATTTCGATTCCACCGCCGCCTTCTATGAAAGGTTGGGCTT
CGGAATCGTTTTCCGGGACGCCGGCTGGATGATCCTCCAGCGCGGGGATCTCATGCTGGAGTTCTTCGCC
CACCCCAACTTGTTTATTGCAGCTTATAATGGTTACAAATAAAGCAATAGCATCACAAATTTCACAAATA
AAGCATTTTTTTCACTGCATTCTAGTTGTGGTTTGTCCAAACTCATCAATGTATCTTATCATGTCTGTAT
ACCGTCGACCTCTAGCTAGAGCTTGGCGTAATCATGGTCATAGCTGTTTCCTGTGTGAAATTGTTATCCG
CTCACAATTCCACACAACATACGAGCCGGAAGCATAAAGTGTAAAGCCTGGGGTGCCTAATGAGTGAGCT
AACTCACATTAATTGCGTTGCGCTCACTGCCCGCTTTCCAGTCGGGAAACCTGTCGTGCCAGCTGCATTA
ATGAATCGGCCAACGCGCGGGGAGAGGCGGTTTGCGTATTGGGCGCTCTTCCGCTTCCTCGCTCACTGAC
TCGCTGCGCTCGGTCGTTCGGCTGCGGCGAGCGGTATCAGCTCACTCAAAGGCGGTAATACGGTTATCCA
CAGAATCAGGGGATAACGCAGGAAAGAACATGTGAGCAAAAGGCCAGCAAAAGGCCAGGAACCGTAAAAA
GGCCGCGTTGCTGGCGTTTTTCCATAGGCTCCGCCCCCCTGACGAGCATCACAAAAATCGACGCTCAAGT
CAGAGGTGGCGAAACCCGACAGGACTATAAAGATACCAGGCGTTTCCCCCTGGAAGCTCCCTCGTGCGCT
CTCCTGTTCCGACCCTGCCGCTTACCGGATACCTGTCCGCCTTTCTCCCTTCGGGAAGCGTGGCGCTTTC
TCATAGCTCACGCTGTAGGTATCTCAGTTCGGTGTAGGTCGTTCGCTCCAAGCTGGGCTGTGTGCACGAA
CCCCCCGTTCAGCCCGACCGCTGCGCCTTATCCGGTAACTATCGTCTTGAGTCCAACCCGGTAAGACACG
ACTTATCGCCACTGGCAGCAGCCACTGGTAACAGGATTAGCAGAGCGAGGTATGTAGGCGGTGCTACAGA
GTTCTTGAAGTGGTGGCCTAACTACGGCTACACTAGAAGAACAGTATTTGGTATCTGCGCTCTGCTGAAG
CCAGTTACCTTCGGAAAAAGAGTTGGTAGCTCTTGATCCGGCAAACAAACCACCGCTGGTAGCGGTGGTT
TTTTTGTTTGCAAGCAGCAGATTACGCGCAGAAAAAAAGGATCTCAAGAAGATCCTTTGATCTTTTCTAC
GGGGTCTGACGCTCAGTGGAACGAAAACTCACGTTAAGGGATTTTGGTCATGAGATTATCAAAAAGGATC
TTCACCTAGATCCTTTTAAATTAAAAATGAAGTTTTAAATCAATCTAAAGTATATATGAGTAAACTTGGT
CTGACAGTTACCAATGCTTAATCAGTGAGGCACCTATCTCAGCGATCTGTCTATTTCGTTCATCCATAGT
TGCCTGACTCCCCGTCGTGTAGATAACTACGATACGGGAGGGCTTACCATCTGGCCCCAGTGCTGCAATG
ATACCGCGAGACCCACGCTCACCGGCTCCAGATTTATCAGCAATAAACCAGCCAGCCGGAAGGGCCGAGC
GCAGAAGTGGTCCTGCAACTTTATCCGCCTCCATCCAGTCTATTAATTGTTGCCGGGAAGCTAGAGTAAG
TAGTTCGCCAGTTAATAGTTTGCGCAACGTTGTTGCCATTGCTACAGGCATCGTGGTGTCACGCTCGTCG
TTTGGTATGGCTTCATTCAGCTCCGGTTCCCAACGATCAAGGCGAGTTACATGATCCCCCATGTTGTGCA
AAAAAGCGGTTAGCTCCTTCGGTCCTCCGATCGTTGTCAGAAGTAAGTTGGCCGCAGTGTTATCACTCAT
GGTTATGGCAGCACTGCATAATTCTCTTACTGTCATGCCATCCGTAAGATGCTTTTCTGTGACTGGTGAG
TACTCAACCAAGTCATTCTGAGAATAGTGTATGCGGCGACCGAGTTGCTCTTGCCCGGCGTCAATACGGG
ATAATACCGCGCCACATAGCAGAACTTTAAAAGTGCTCATCATTGGAAAACGTTCTTCGGGGCGAAAACT
CTCAAGGATCTTACCGCTGTTGAGATCCAGTTCGATGTAACCCACTCGTGCACCCAACTGATCTTCAGCA
TCTTTTACTTTCACCAGCGTTTCTGGGTGAGCAAAAACAGGAAGGCAAAATGCCGCAAAAAAGGGAATAA
GGGCGACACGGAAATGTTGAATACTCATACTCTTCCTTTTTCAATATTATTGAAGCATTTATCAGGGTTA
TTGTCTCATGAGCGGATACATATTTGAATGTATTTAGAAAAATAAACAAATAGGGGTTCCGCGCACATTT
CCCCGAAAAGTGCCACCTGACGTCGACGGATCGGGAGATCTCCCGATCCCCTATGGTGCACTCTCAGTAC
AATCTGCTCTGATGCCGCATAGTTAAGCCAGTATCTGCTCCCTGCTTGTGTGTTGGAGGTCGCTGAGTAG
TGCGCGAGCAAAATTTAAGCTACAACAAGGCAAGGCTTGACCGACAATTGCATGAAGAATCTGCTTAGGG
TTAGGCGTTTTGCGCTGCTTCGCGATGTACGGGCCAGATATACGCGTT
Features (pLannotate 1.2.2; 23 found; start..end, strand, type, name):
      1..380     +  enhancer       CMV enhancer: human cytomegalovirus immediate early enhancer
    381..584     +  promoter       CMV promoter: human cytomegalovirus (CMV) immediate early promoter
    580..613     +  LTR            5' LTR (truncated) (fragment): truncated 5' long terminal repeat (LTR) from HIV-1
    629..647     +  promoter       T7 promoter: promoter for bacteriophage T7 RNA polymerase
    670..1056    +  CDS            MS2: bacteriophage MS2 coat protein binds to a specific stem-loop structure in the viral RNA (Peabody, 1993)
   1099..1125    +  CDS            3xHA (fragment): three tandem HA epitope tags
   1165..1695    +  CDS            DDX6 (fragment): DDX6_HUMAN - Also known as HLR2, RCK. Experimental evidence at protein level: Swiss-Prot protein existence level 1. Essential for the formation of P-bodies, cytosolic membrane- less ribonucleoprotein granules involved in RNA metabolism through the coordinated storage of mRNAs encoding regulatory functions (PubMed:25995375, PubMed:27342281, PubMed:31422817). Plays a role in P- bodies to coordinate the storage of translationally inactive mRNAs in the cytoplasm and prevent their degradation (PubMed:27342281). In the process of mRNA degradation, plays a role in mRNA decapping (PubMed:16364915). Bl
   1721..1739    -  promoter       SP6 promoter: promoter for bacteriophage SP6 RNA polymerase
   1765..1989    +  polyA_signal   bGH poly(A) signal: bovine growth hormone polyadenylation signal
   1993..2014    +  promoter       SV40 promoter (fragment): SV40 enhancer and early promoter
   2035..2463    +  rep_origin     f1 ori (sequence partly withheld): f1 bacteriophage origin of replication; arrow indicates direction of (+) strand synthesis
   2477..2806    +  promoter       SV40 promoter: SV40 enhancer and early promoter
   2873..3664    +  CDS            neo: KKA2_KLEPN - Also known as kan, nptII. Experimental evidence at protein level: Swiss-Prot protein existence level 1. Resistance to kanamycin, neomycin, paromomycin, ribostamycin, butirosin and gentamicin B. From Klebsiella pneumoniae.
   3688..3846    +  CDS            ble (fragment): BLE_KLEPN - Experimental evidence at protein level: Swiss-Prot protein existence level 1. Binding protein with a strong affinity to the bleomycin family of antibiotics. Binds to CL990; an antimitotic-antibiotic compound. From Klebsiella pneumoniae.
   3841..3962    +  polyA_signal   SV40 poly(A) signal: SV40 polyadenylation signal
   4035..4051    -  protein_bind   lac operator: The lac repressor binds to the lac operator to inhibit transcription in E. coli. This inhibition can be relieved by adding lactose or isopropyl-β-D-thiogalactopyranoside (IPTG). lac repressor encoded by lacI
   4059..4089    -  promoter       lac promoter: promoter for the E. coli lac operon
   4104..4125    -  protein_bind   CAP binding site: CAP binding activates transcription in the presence of cAMP. E. coli catabolite activator protein
   4138..4230    -  CDS            lacI (fragment): lac repressor; lacI; The lac repressor binds to the lac operator to inhibit transcription in E. coli. This inhibition can be relieved by adding lactose or isopropyl-β-D-thiogalactopyranoside (IPTG).
   4413..5001    -  rep_origin     ori: high-copy-number ColE1/pMB1/pBR322/pUC origin of replication
   5172..6032    -  CDS            AmpR: β-lactamase; bla; confers resistance to ampicillin, carbenicillin, and related antibiotics
   6033..6137    -  promoter       AmpR promoter: bla
   6196..6248    -  misc_feature   bom (fragment): basis of mobility region from pBR322
