[The description below was written by a language model from this plasmid's Addgene catalogue record and pLannotate feature annotations shown in this document.]
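Description:
pcDNA3.1-MS2-HA-HsRck_296-472-10xmut_AC is a 6.4 kb mammalian expression plasmid. The catalogue lists its backbone as unknown, but the name and feature layout are consistent with a pcDNA3.1-type vector. It is propagated in E. coli through a high-copy ColE1/pUC origin with ampicillin selection (AmpR under its own bla promoter), and it also carries an f1 origin. For selection in mammalian cells, an SV40 enhancer/early promoter drives a neomycin phosphotransferase (neo) cassette ending in an SV40 polyadenylation signal. Short annotated fragments such as the HIV-1 LTR, ble, lacI and bom hits appear to be partial matches within backbone sequence rather than functional elements.

The expression cassette uses the CMV immediate-early enhancer and promoter and is terminated by the bGH polyadenylation signal. T7 and SP6 promoters flank the insert. The open reading frame encodes the bacteriophage MS2 coat protein, followed by an HA epitope (annotated as a fragment of a 3xHA tag) and then residues 296–472 of human DDX6 (also called RCK/p54). DDX6 is a DEAD-box helicase involved in P-body assembly, translational repression and mRNA decapping. This fragment carries ten alanine substitutions (Q309A, H312A, T316A, R320A, Q322A, N324A, R335A, K341A, K342A, R375A).

The MS2 coat protein binds a specific RNA stem-loop, so the fusion is suited to tethering assays in which the DDX6 fragment is recruited to a reporter mRNA bearing MS2 binding sites, with the HA tag allowing detection. The record states the purpose only as mammalian expression of the mutant fragment and does not say what the mutations disrupt. The associated study concerns mRNA silencing by miRISC and the CCR4-NOT complex.
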