Addgene plasmid #148420: pcDNA3.1-MS2-HA-HsRck_296-472-10xmut_AC
Purpose: Mammalian Expression of HsRck_296-472-10xmut
Depositing lab: Elisa Izaurralde. Depositing organization: Max Planck Institute for Developmental Biology. Publication: miRISC and the CCR4-NOT complex silence mRNA targets independently of 43S ribosomal scanning. Kuzuoglu-Ozturk D, Bhandari D, Huntzinger E, Fauser M, Helms S, Izaurralde E. EMBO J. 2016 Jun 1;35(11):1186-203. doi: 10.15252/embj.201592901. Epub 2016 Mar 23. PubMed 27009120.
Backbone
  Vector backbone: Unknown
  Vector type: Mammalian Expression
Growth in bacteria
  Bacterial resistance: Ampicillin, 100 μg/mL
  Growth temperature: 37°C
  Growth strain: DH5alpha
  Copy number: High Copy
Gene/Insert
  Gene/Insert name: HsRck_296-472-10xmut (alt name: DDX6)
  Species: H. sapiens (human)
  Mutation: Q309A, H312A, T316A, R320A, Q322A, N324A, R335A, K341A, K342A, R375A
  Entrez Gene: DDX6 (a.k.a. HLR2, IDDILF, P54, RCK, Rck/p54)
  Cloning method: Unknown
Terms and licenses: Academic/Nonprofit Terms; Industry Terms: Not Available to Industry
Depositor comments: ORF extracted from NCBI: NM_004397.3 Plasmids from this collection were made available to the research community and donated after the lab closed. Please note that the sequence provided by the depositing laboratory may be theoretical/predicted or based on Sanger sequencing results. There may be discrepancies between sequencing results obtained by Addgene and the depositor sequence. If an Addgene verified sequence is not available, please contact before placing your order to request that our lab fully sequence the plasmid.
How to cite: pcDNA3.1-MS2-HA-HsRck_296-472-10xmut_AC was a gift from Elisa Izaurralde (Addgene plasmid # 148420 ; http://n2t.net/addgene:148420 ; RRID:Addgene_148420)
